>Addgene plasmid #37284 | hopscotch | addgene partial sequence | sequence record 49436 | M13_pUC_fwd
GACTACTATAGGGCGAATTGGGTACCGGGCCCCCCCTCGAGGTCGACGGTATCGATAAGCTTGATATCGA
ATTCCGGAATTCCGGAATTCCTGTCCGATGAATTTCACTGATATTCGTGGCTTGTATTGTAGCTTCGCAA
TTGCAGCTTCGTTTCGACAGCAGGCCCACTTTCAGATCGAAGGCGTCTATAATCGCCATCCAGTCCCGTC
GCCCTGTTCCCACAACGCCCCACAAATTTCGGGATCTAGCTGGCGTTTCGGGTGTCTAATTTCGGACCAG
TGCACTGTGATTTCCGATTTCCAGTTTACTTTGCTGACGGATCGCCCAAGTGGCGAAGTGGTTCTTGCTC
GGAAAGTTGGCGCTTGCTAAAAGAAGGAGCAGTCCAGGTGGTTCCCCGCCAGTGGCATCAATGGAACTCG
CGCTGGAGTTTGGGGCAACCTTGCAACTGCAAGGGTAAGAGCATCGCCGATTCCAGGAGCATTCGCAGTA
AGCCCAAAAATAGCAACTCAAGTCAGTCGCGGTGGTCATTGTTATTGGCAAGAAGAAGAGGAAACGGATA
GAACGCGGCAAATTCCTAGGAAAGCTCCCATGATCTAGCTTCAGTGCGGCCGCGTAAGGAAACTGCTCCA
GCCAAGGAACTGGGCTTGCAGGAGCAGCAGATAGCACCCAGCCCACAAGGGACCACTCACCGACAATCCT
CTCATGGCCCTGGCCAACGGGGGAGAGGATAGAATGGACGACAGCAGCAGCGGACGCACTTCGCTGGCGG
ACAGCGCCAGCCTGACGAACTCCTCGCTGCGCAGCGGCACCTCCTCGCAGAGCATCCACACCAACGATGG
CACAATCCGTGTGTTCAACTTCACCAC
