[The description below was written by a language model from this plasmid's Addgene catalogue record.]
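Description:
hopscotch is a pBlueScript KS-based plasmid carrying the Drosophila melanogaster gene hopscotch (hop, CG1594), which encodes the fly Janus kinase (JAK) family tyrosine kinase. The backbone is a roughly 3 kb Stratagene cloning phagemid, catalogued here as a bacterial expression vector. It is maintained in standard E. coli cloning strains under ampicillin selection. Vectors of the pBluescript family generally combine a high-copy pUC-type origin, an f1 origin for single-stranded DNA production, and a polylinker within a lacZα fragment flanked by T3 and T7 phage promoters, although the copy number is listed as unknown. No feature table accompanies the record, so none of these elements can be confirmed for this particular clone.

The record does not state the size of the insert, whether it is a cDNA or genomic fragment, whether it covers the full coding region, its orientation relative to the polylinker promoters, or the cloning sites used. No tags, fusions or mutations are listed. The only sequencing primer noted is a standard M13/pUC forward primer reading in from the vector.

The plasmid is associated with work that characterised hop as a putative JAK kinase acting in stripe-specific regulation of pair-rule genes during embryonic segmentation. A Bluescript clone of this type typically serves as a source of the hop sequence, for example for sequencing, subcloning into fly or cell expression vectors, or templating in vitro transcription of probes from flanking phage promoters. The record itself does not specify an intended application.
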