Addgene plasmid #37284: hopscotch
Depositing lab: Norbert Perrimon. Depositing organization: Harvard Medical School. Publication: Stripe-specific regulation of pair-rule genes by hopscotch, a putative Jak family tyrosine kinase in Drosophila. Binari R, Perrimon N. Genes Dev. 1994 Feb 1;8(3):300-12. 10.1101/gad.8.3.300 PubMed 8314084.
Backbone
  Vector backbone: pBlueScript KS
  Backbone manufacturer: Stratagene
  Backbone size w/o insert (bp): 3000
  Vector type: Bacterial Expression
Growth in bacteria
  Bacterial resistance: Ampicillin, 100 μg/mL
  Growth temperature: 37°C
  Growth strain: DH5alpha
  Copy number: Unknown
Gene/Insert
  Gene/Insert name: hopscotch (alt name: hop)
  Species: D. melanogaster (fly)
  Entrez Gene: hop (a.k.a. Dmel_CG1594, 4, CG1594, Dm JAK, DmHD-160, Dmel\CG1594, HD-160, HOP, Hop, Hop1, Hop2, Hpo, JAK, Jak, L4, Tum, Tum-1, d-jak, hop/JAK, jak, l(1)10Be, l(1)G18, l(1)L4, l(1)hop, msvl)
  Cloning method: Unknown
  Sequencing primers: 5′ M13_pUC_fwd
Terms and licenses: Academic/Nonprofit Terms; Industry Terms: Not Available to Industry
Depositor comments: Perrimon Lab plasmid #30
How to cite: hopscotch was a gift from Norbert Perrimon (Addgene plasmid # 37284 ; http://n2t.net/addgene:37284 ; RRID:Addgene_37284)
